Addgene plasmid #203542: pCAG-FIP200 (1-640)
Purpose: Make FIP200 NTD:ATG13:ULK1 complex
Depositing lab: James Hurley. Depositing organization: University of California, Berkeley. Publication: Structure and activation of the human autophagy-initiating ULK1C:PI3KC3-C1 supercomplex. Chen M, Nguyen TN, Ren X, Khuu G, Cook ASI, Zhao Y, Yildiz A, Lazarou M, Hurley JH. Nat Struct Mol Biol. 2025 Sep;32(9):1596-1605. doi: 10.1038/s41594-025-01557-x. Epub 2025 May 29. PubMed 40442316.
Backbone
  Vector backbone: pCAG
  Vector type: Mammalian Expression
Growth in bacteria
  Bacterial resistance: Ampicillin, 100 μg/mL
  Growth temperature: 37°C
  Growth strain: DH5alpha
  Copy number: High Copy
Gene/Insert
  Gene/Insert name: FIP200
  Species: H. sapiens (human)
  GenBank ID: NP_055596.3
  Entrez Gene: RB1CC1 (a.k.a. ATG17, CC1, FIP200, PPP1R131)
  Promoter: CMV
  Cloning method: Restriction Enzyme; 5′ cloning site ClaI (unknown if destroyed); 3′ cloning site XhoI (unknown if destroyed)
Terms and licenses: Academic/Nonprofit Terms; Industry Terms: Not Available to Industry
Depositor comments: FIP200 (1-640)-stop
How to cite: pCAG-FIP200 (1-640) was a gift from James Hurley (Addgene plasmid # 203542 ; http://n2t.net/addgene:203542 ; RRID:Addgene_203542)
