[The description below was written by a language model from this plasmid's Addgene catalogue record and pLannotate feature annotations shown in this document.]
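Description:
pCAG-FIP200 (1-640) is a 6,779 bp mammalian expression plasmid built on the pCAG backbone. It encodes the N-terminal domain of human FIP200 (gene RB1CC1, also called ATG17), a scaffold subunit of the autophagy-initiating ULK1 complex. It is propagated in E. coli as a high-copy plasmid through a ColE1/pUC-type origin, with selection by the ampicillin resistance gene (β-lactamase) under its own promoter. The backbone also carries remnants of the lac promoter/operator region and short lacI fragments, which are cloning-vector leftovers. An SV40 origin of replication with an adjacent SV40 poly(A) signal is present as well, and it can support episomal amplification in cells that express SV40 large T antigen.

The catalogue lists the promoter as CMV, but the feature table shows the full composite CAG arrangement. This consists of the CMV immediate-early enhancer, the chicken β-actin promoter and a chimeric chicken β-actin/rabbit β-globin intron, a combination that gives strong constitutive transcription in mammalian cells. The RB1CC1 fragment spans about 1.9 kb, consistent with residues 1–640. It was inserted between ClaI and XhoI sites and, according to the depositor's note, ends in a stop codon directly after residue 640. No epitope or purification tag is annotated or recorded. The short HBB "CDS" hits on either side of the insert are β-globin exon remnants belonging to the vector's intron and 3′ region rather than expressed fusions. Transcripts terminate at the rabbit β-globin polyadenylation signal.

The stated purpose is to produce the FIP200 N-terminal domain for assembly of the FIP200 NTD:ATG13:ULK1 complex. This presumably involves co-expression with partner constructs, in support of structural and biochemical studies of autophagy initiation.
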