Features (pLannotate 1.2.2; 18 found; start..end, strand, type, name):
    112..491     +  enhancer       CMV enhancer: human cytomegalovirus immediate early enhancer
    493..768     +  promoter       chicken β-actin promoter: No description available
    769..1785    +  intron         chimeric intron: chimera between introns from chicken β-actin and rabbit β-globin
   1783..1839    +  CDS            HBB (fragment): HBB_LEPEU - Experimental evidence at protein level: Swiss-Prot protein existence level 1. Involved in oxygen transport from the lung to the various peripheral tissues. From Lepus europaeus (European hare).
   1874..3793    +  CDS            RB1CC1 (fragment): RBCC1_HUMAN - Also known as KIAA0203, RBICC. Experimental evidence at protein level: Swiss-Prot protein existence level 1. Involved in autophagy (PubMed:21775823). Regulates early events but also late events of autophagosome formation through direct interaction with Atg16L1 (PubMed:23392225). Required for the formation of the autophagosome-like double-membrane structure that surrounds the Salmonella-containing vacuole (SCV) during S.typhimurium infection and subsequent xenophagy (By similarity). Involved in repair of DNA damage caused by ionizing radiation, which subsequently improves cell sur
   3825..3902    +  CDS            HBB (fragment): HBB_PONPY - Experimental evidence at transcript level: Swiss-Prot protein existence level 2. Involved in oxygen transport from the lung to the various peripheral tissues. From Pongo pygmaeus (Bornean orangutan).
   3973..4028    +  polyA_signal   β-globin poly(A) signal: rabbit β-globin polyadenylation signal (Gil and Proudfoot, 1987)
   4413..4429    -  protein_bind   lac operator: The lac repressor binds to the lac operator to inhibit transcription in E. coli. This inhibition can be relieved by adding lactose or isopropyl-β-D-thiogalactopyranoside (IPTG). lac repressor encoded by lacI
   4437..4467    -  promoter       lac promoter: promoter for the E. coli lac operon
   4482..4503    -  protein_bind   CAP binding site: CAP binding activates transcription in the presence of cAMP. E. coli catabolite activator protein
   4516..4555    -  CDS            lacI (fragment): lac repressor; lacI; The lac repressor binds to the lac operator to inhibit transcription in E. coli. This inhibition can be relieved by adding lactose or isopropyl-β-D-thiogalactopyranoside (IPTG).
   4562..4584    +  promoter       SV40 promoter (fragment): SV40 enhancer and early promoter
   4608..4743    +  rep_origin     SV40 ori: SV40 origin of replication
   4763..4897    +  polyA_signal   SV40 poly(A) signal: SV40 polyadenylation signal
   4899..4953    -  CDS            lacI (fragment): lac repressor; lacI; The lac repressor binds to the lac operator to inhibit transcription in E. coli. This inhibition can be relieved by adding lactose or isopropyl-β-D-thiogalactopyranoside (IPTG).
   5136..5724    -  rep_origin     ori: high-copy-number ColE1/pMB1/pBR322/pUC origin of replication
   5895..6755    -  CDS            AmpR: β-lactamase; bla; confers resistance to ampicillin, carbenicillin, and related antibiotics
   6756..81      -  promoter       AmpR promoter (across the origin): bla
>Addgene plasmid #203542 | pCAG-FIP200 (1-640) | addgene full sequence | sequence record 400963 | Addgene NGS Result
AAGCATTTATCAGGGTTATTGTCTCATGAGCGGATACATATTTGAATGTATTTAGAAAAATAAACAAATA
GGGGTTCCGCGCACATTTCCCCGAAAAGTGCCACCTGGGTCGACATTGATTATTGACTAGTTATTAATAG
TAATCAATTACGGGGTCATTAGTTCATAGCCCATATATGGAGTTCCGCGTTACATAACTTACGGTAAATG
GCCCGCCTGGCTGACCGCCCAACGACCCCCGCCCATTGACGTCAATAATGACGTATGTTCCCATAGTAAC
GCCAATAGGGACTTTCCATTGACGTCAATGGGTGGAGTATTTACGGTAAACTGCCCACTTGGCAGTACAT
CAAGTGTATCATATGCCAAGTACGCCCCCTATTGACGTCAATGACGGTAAATGGCCCGCCTGGCATTATG
CCCAGTACATGACCTTATGGGACTTTCCTACTTGGCAGTACATCTACGTATTAGTCATCGCTATTACCAT
GGTCGAGGTGAGCCCCACGTTCTGCTTCACTCTCCCCATCTCCCCCCCCTCCCCACCCCCAATTTTGTAT
TTATTTATTTTTTAATTATTTTGTGCAGCGATGGGGGCGGGGGGGGGGGGGGGGCGCGCCAGGCGGGGCG
GGGCGGGGCGAGGGGCGGGGCGGGGCGAGGCGGAGAGGTGCGGCGGCAGCCAATCAGAGCGGCGCGCTCC
GAAAGTTTCCTTTTATGGCGAGGCGGCGGCGGCGGCGGCCCTATAAAAAGCGAAGCGCGCGGCGGGCGGG
AGTCGCTGCGCGCTGCCTTCGCCCCGTGCCCCGCTCCGCCGCCGCCTCGCGCCGCCCGCCCCGGCTCTGA
CTGACCGCGTTACTCCCACAGGTGAGCGGGCGGGACGGCCCTTCTCCTCCGGGCTGTAATTAGCGCTTGG
TTTAATGACGGCTTGTTTCTTTTCTGTGGCTGCGTGAAAGCCTTGAGGGGCTCCGGGAGGGCCCTTTGTG
CGGGGGGAGCGGCTCGGGGGGTGCGTGCGTGTGTGTGTGCGTGGGGAGCGCCGCGTGCGGCTCCGCGCTG
CCCGGCGGCTGTGAGCGCTGCGGGCGCGGCGCGGGGCTTTGTGCGCTCCGCAGTGTGCGCGAGGGGAGCG
CGGCCGGGGGCGGTGCCCCGCGGTGCGGGGGGGGCTGCGAGGGGAACAAAGGCTGCGTGCGGGGTGTGTG
CGTGGGGGGGTGAGCAGGGGGTGTGGGCGCGTCGGTCGGGCTGCAACCCCCCCTGCACCCCCCTCCCCGA
GTTGCTGAGCACGGCCCGGCTTCGGGTGCGGGGCTCCGTACGGGGCGTGGCGCGGGGCTCGCCGTGCCGG
GCGGGGGGTGGCGGCAGGTGGGGGTGCCGGGCGGGGCGGGGCCGCCTCGGGCCGGGGAGGGCTCGGGGGA
GGGGCGCGGCGGCCCCCGGAGCGCCGGCGGCTGTCGAGGCGCGGCGAGCCGCAGCCATTGCCTTTTATGG
TAATCGTGCGAGAGGGCGCAGGGACTTCCTTTGTCCCAAATCTGTGCGGAGCCGAAATCTGGGAGGCGCC
GCCGCACCCCCTCTAGCGGGCGCGGGGCGAAGCGGTGCGGCGCCGGCAGGAAGGAAATGGGCGGGGAGGG
CCTTCGTGCGTCGCCGCGCCGCCGTCCCCTTCTCCCTCTCCAGCCTCGGGGCTGTCCGCGGGGGGACGGC
TGCCTTCGGGGGGGACGGGGCAGGGCGGGGTTCGGCTTCTGGCGTGTGACCGGCGGCTCTAGAGCCTCTG
CTAACCATGTTCATGCCTTCTTCTTTTTCCTACAGCTCCTGGGCAACGTGCTGGTTATTGTGCTGTCTCA
TCATTTTGGCAAAGAATTCCTCGATCGACGGTATCGATGCCACCATGGGTACCATGAAGCTCTATGTGTT
TCTCGTGAATACCGGCACTACCCTGACCTTTGATACCGAACTGACCGTCCAGACCGTGGCTGACCTGAAG
CATGCTATCCAGTCTAAATACAAGATCGCAATTCAGCACCAGGTGCTGGTGGTCAACGGCGGAGAGTGCA
TGGCCGCTGATCGCAGGGTCTGTACCTATTCAGCCGGCACCGACACTAACCCAATCTTCCTCTTTAATAA
GGAGATGATTCTGTGCGATAGACCCCCTGCTATCCCCAAGACCACTTTTAGCACTGAGAACGACATGGAA
ATCAAAGTGGAGGAATCCCTGATGATGCCAGCCGTGTTCCACACCGTCGCTTCTCGCACTCAGCTGGCAC
TCGAGATGTACGAAGTGGCCAAGAAACTGTGCTCTTTCTGTGAGGGTCTCGTCCACGATGAACATCTGCA
GCACCAGGGCTGGGCAGCCATTATGGCTAACCTGGAGGACTGTTCAAATAGTTATCAGAAACTGCTCTTC
AAGTTTGAGTCTATCTACTCAAACTATCTGCAGAGCATCGAAGACATTAAACTGAAGCTCACACACCTGG
GAACCGCAGTGAGCGTCATGGCCAAGATCCCTCTGCTCGAGTGCCTGACTAGGCATTCCTACAGAGAATG
TCTGGGTAGGCTCGATAGTCTGCCAGAACACGAGGACAGCGAGAAAGCCGAAATGAAGCGCTCTACAGAG
CTGGTGCTCTCACCTGACATGCCAAGGACAACCAACGAAAGTCTGCTCACCAGCTTCCCAAAGTCCGTGG
AGCATGTCTCCCCCGACACTGCCGATGCTGAATCTGGAAAGGAGATTAGAGAAAGTTGCCAGAGCACCGT
GCACCAGCAGGACGAGACTACAATCGATACTAAGGACGGCGATCTGCCCTTCTTTAACGTCAGTCTGCTC
GATTGGATCAACGTCCAGGACAGACCTAATGATGTGGAGTCCCTGGTCCGGAAGTGCTTTGATAGCATGT
CCCGTCTGGACCCACGTATCATTCGTCCTTTCATCGCAGAGTGTCGTCAGACCATTGCCAAGCTGGACAA
CCAGAATATGAAAGCTATTAAGGGTCTGGAAGATCGGCTCTACGCCCTGGACCAGATGATCGCTAGCTGT
GGACGCCTGGTGAACGAGCAGAAGGAACTCGCTCAGGGTTTCCTGGCAAACCAGAAAAGAGCCGAGAATC
TCAAGGATGCATCAGTGCTGCCTGACCTGTGCCTCAGTCATGCCAATCAGCTGATGATTATGCTCCAGAA
CCACCGCAAGCTGCTCGACATCAAACAGAAGTGTACCACTGCTAAACAGGAGCTGGCAAACAATCTCCAT
GTGAGGCTGAAGTGGTGCTGTTTCGTCATGCTGCACGCAGACCAGGATGGCGAGAAGCTCCAGGCCCTGC
TCAGGCTGGTGATTGAGCTGCTCGAAAGAGTGAAGATCGTCGAGGCTCTGTCCACCGTCCCACAGATGTA
CTGCCTGGCAGTGGTCGAGGTGGTCAGACGTAAAATGTTTATCAAGCACTACAGAGAATGGGCAGGTGCC
CTCGTGAAAGATGGCAAGCGTCTGTATGAAGCCGAGAAATCTAAGCGTGAGTCATTCGGCAAACTGTTTC
GGAAGAGCTTCCTCCGTAACCGGCTGTTCCGCGGACTCGACAGTTGGCCACCCAGCTTTTGCACCCAGAA
ACCTAGGAAGTTCGACTGTGAGCTGCCAGATATCTCCCTCAAGGACCTGCAGTTTCTCCAGTCCTTCTGC
CCATCTGAGGTGCAGCCCTTTCTGAGGGTCCCTCTGCTCTGTGACTTCGAACCTCTGCACCAGCATGTGC
TGGCCCTCCACAACCTCGTCAAGGCTGCACAGAGTCTGGATGAGATGAGCCAGACAATCACCGACCTGCT
CAGCGAACAGAAGCCCGGGTGATATCTTAATTAATTAACTCGAGGAATTCACTCCTCAGGTGCAGGCTGC
CTATCAGAAGGTGGTGGCTGGTGTGGCCAATGCCCTGGCTCACAAATACCACTGAGATCTTTTTCCCTCT
GCCAAAAATTATGGGGACATCATGAAGCCCCTTGAGCATCTGACTTCTGGCTAATAAAGGAAATTTATTT
TCATTGCAATAGTGTGTTGGAATTTTTTGTGTCTCTCACTCGGAAGGACATATGGGAGGGCAAATCATTT
AAAACATCAGAATGAGTATTTGGTTTAGAGTTTGGCAACATATGCCCATATGCTGGCTGCCATGAACAAA
GGTTGGCTATAAAGAGGTCATCAGTATATGAAACAGCCCCCTGCTGTCCATTCCTTATTCCATAGAAAAG
CCTTGACTTGAGGTTAGATTTTTTTTATATTTTGTTTTGTGTTATTTTTTTCTTTAACATCCCTAAAATT
TTCCTTACATGTTTTACTAGCCAGATTTTTCCTCCTCTCCTGACTACTCCCAGTCATAGCTGTCCCTCTT
CTCTTATGGAGATCCCTCGACCTGCAGCCCAAGCTTGGCGTAATCATGGTCATAGCTGTTTCCTGTGTGA
AATTGTTATCCGCTCACAATTCCACACAACATACGAGCCGGAAGCATAAAGTGTAAAGCCTGGGGTGCCT
AATGAGTGAGCTAACTCACATTAATTGCGTTGCGCTCACTGCCCGCTTTCCAGTCGGGAAACCTGTCGTG
CCAGCGGATCCGCATCTCAATTAGTCAGCAACCATAGTCCCGCCCCTAACTCCGCCCATCCCGCCCCTAA
CTCCGCCCAGTTCCGCCCATTCTCCGCCCCATGGCTGACTAATTTTTTTTATTTATGCAGAGGCCGAGGC
CGCCTCGGCCTCTGAGCTATTCCAGAAGTAGTGAGGAGGCTTTTTTGGAGGCCTAGGCTTTTGCAAAAAG
CTAACTTGTTTATTGCAGCTTATAATGGTTACAAATAAAGCAATAGCATCACAAATTTCACAAATAAAGC
ATTTTTTTCACTGCATTCTAGTTGTGGTTTGTCCAAACTCATCAATGTATCTTATCATGTCTGGATCCGC
TGCATTAATGAATCGGCCAACGCGCGGGGAGAGGCGGTTTGCGTATTGGGCGCTCTTCCGCTTCCTCGCT
CACTGACTCGCTGCGCTCGGTCGTTCGGCTGCGGCGAGCGGTATCAGCTCACTCAAAGGCGGTAATACGG
TTATCCACAGAATCAGGGGATAACGCAGGAAAGAACATGTGAGCAAAAGGCCAGCAAAAGGCCAGGAACC
GTAAAAAGGCCGCGTTGCTGGCGTTTTTCCATAGGCTCCGCCCCCCTGACGAGCATCACAAAAATCGACG
CTCAAGTCAGAGGTGGCGAAACCCGACAGGACTATAAAGATACCAGGCGTTTCCCCCTGGAAGCTCCCTC
GTGCGCTCTCCTGTTCCGACCCTGCCGCTTACCGGATACCTGTCCGCCTTTCTCCCTTCGGGAAGCGTGG
CGCTTTCTCATAGCTCACGCTGTAGGTATCTCAGTTCGGTGTAGGTCGTTCGCTCCAAGCTGGGCTGTGT
GCACGAACCCCCCGTTCAGCCCGACCGCTGCGCCTTATCCGGTAACTATCGTCTTGAGTCCAACCCGGTA
AGACACGACTTATCGCCACTGGCAGCAGCCACTGGTAACAGGATTAGCAGAGCGAGGTATGTAGGCGGTG
CTACAGAGTTCTTGAAGTGGTGGCCTAACTACGGCTACACTAGAAGAACAGTATTTGGTATCTGCGCTCT
GCTGAAGCCAGTTACCTTCGGAAAAAGAGTTGGTAGCTCTTGATCCGGCAAACAAACCACCGCTGGTAGC
GGTGGTTTTTTTGTTTGCAAGCAGCAGATTACGCGCAGAAAAAAAGGATCTCAAGAAGATCCTTTGATCT
TTTCTACGGGGTCTGACGCTCAGTGGAACGAAAACTCACGTTAAGGGATTTTGGTCATGAGATTATCAAA
AAGGATCTTCACCTAGATCCTTTTAAATTAAAAATGAAGTTTTAAATCAATCTAAAGTATATATGAGTAA
ACTTGGTCTGACAGTTACCAATGCTTAATCAGTGAGGCACCTATCTCAGCGATCTGTCTATTTCGTTCAT
CCATAGTTGCCTGACTCCCCGTCGTGTAGATAACTACGATACGGGAGGGCTTACCATCTGGCCCCAGTGC
TGCAATGATACCGCGAGACCCACGCTCACCGGCTCCAGATTTATCAGCAATAAACCAGCCAGCCGGAAGG
GCCGAGCGCAGAAGTGGTCCTGCAACTTTATCCGCCTCCATCCAGTCTATTAATTGTTGCCGGGAAGCTA
GAGTAAGTAGTTCGCCAGTTAATAGTTTGCGCAACGTTGTTGCCATTGCTACAGGCATCGTGGTGTCACG
CTCGTCGTTTGGTATGGCTTCATTCAGCTCCGGTTCCCAACGATCAAGGCGAGTTACATGATCCCCCATG
TTGTGCAAAAAAGCGGTTAGCTCCTTCGGTCCTCCGATCGTTGTCAGAAGTAAGTTGGCCGCAGTGTTAT
CACTCATGGTTATGGCAGCACTGCATAATTCTCTTACTGTCATGCCATCCGTAAGATGCTTTTCTGTGAC
TGGTGAGTACTCAACCAAGTCATTCTGAGAATAGTGTATGCGGCGACCGAGTTGCTCTTGCCCGGCGTCA
ATACGGGATAATACCGCGCCACATAGCAGAACTTTAAAAGTGCTCATCATTGGAAAACGTTCTTCGGGGC
GAAAACTCTCAAGGATCTTACCGCTGTTGAGATCCAGTTCGATGTAACCCACTCGTGCACCCAACTGATC
TTCAGCATCTTTTACTTTCACCAGCGTTTCTGGGTGAGCAAAAACAGGAAGGCAAAATGCCGCAAAAAAG
GGAATAAGGGCGACACGGAAATGTTGAATACTCATACTCTTCCTTTTTCAATATTATTG
