>Addgene plasmid #203542 | pCAG-FIP200 (1-640) | depositor partial sequence | sequence record 394673 | FIP200 (1-640) (ClaI/xhoI)
ATGAAGCTCTATGTGTTTCTCGTGAATACCGGCACTACCCTGACCTTTGATACCGAACTGACCGTCCAGA
CCGTGGCTGACCTGAAGCATGCTATCCAGTCTAAATACAAGATCGCAATTCAGCACCAGGTGCTGGTGGT
CAACGGCGGAGAGTGCATGGCCGCTGATCGCAGGGTCTGTACCTATTCAGCCGGCACCGACACTAACCCA
ATCTTCCTCTTTAATAAGGAGATGATTCTGTGCGATAGACCCCCTGCTATCCCCAAGACCACTTTTAGCA
CTGAGAACGACATGGAAATCAAAGTGGAGGAATCCCTGATGATGCCAGCCGTGTTCCACACCGTCGCTTC
TCGCACTCAGCTGGCACTCGAGATGTACGAAGTGGCCAAGAAACTGTGCTCTTTCTGTGAGGGTCTCGTC
CACGATGAACATCTGCAGCACCAGGGCTGGGCAGCCATTATGGCTAACCTGGAGGACTGTTCAAATAGTT
ATCAGAAACTGCTCTTCAAGTTTGAGTCTATCTACTCAAACTATCTGCAGAGCATCGAAGACATTAAACT
GAAGCTCACACACCTGGGAACCGCAGTGAGCGTCATGGCCAAGATCCCTCTGCTCGAGTGCCTGACTAGG
CATTCCTACAGAGAATGTCTGGGTAGGCTCGATAGTCTGCCAGAACACGAGGACAGCGAGAAAGCCGAAA
TGAAGCGCTCTACAGAGCTGGTGCTCTCACCTGACATGCCAAGGACAACCAACGAAAGTCTGCTCACCAG
CTTCCCAAAGTCCGTGGAGCATGTCTCCCCCGACACTGCCGATGCTGAATCTGGAAAGGAGATTAGAGAA
AGTTGCCAGAGCACCGTGCACCAGCAGGACGAGACTACAATTGACACTAAGGACGGCGATCTGCCCTTCT
TTAACGTCAGTCTGCTCGATTGGATCAACGTCCAGGACAGACCTAATGATGTGGAGTCCCTGGTCCGGAA
GTGCTTTGATAGCATGTCCCGTCTGGACCCACGTATCATTCGTCCTTTCATCGCAGAGTGTCGTCAGACC
ATTGCCAAGCTGGACAACCAGAATATGAAAGCTATTAAGGGTCTGGAAGATCGGCTCTACGCCCTGGACC
AGATGATCGCTAGCTGTGGACGCCTGGTGAACGAGCAGAAGGAACTCGCTCAGGGTTTCCTGGCAAACCA
GAAAAGAGCCGAGAATCTCAAGGATGCATCAGTGCTGCCTGACCTGTGCCTCAGTCATGCCAATCAGCTG
ATGATTATGCTCCAGAACCACCGCAAGCTGCTCGACATCAAACAGAAGTGTACCACTGCTAAACAGGAGC
TGGCAAACAATCTCCATGTGAGGCTGAAGTGGTGCTGTTTCGTCATGCTGCACGCAGACCAGGATGGCGA
GAAGCTCCAGGCCCTGCTCAGGCTGGTGATTGAGCTGCTCGAAAGAGTGAAGATCGTCGAGGCTCTGTCC
ACCGTCCCACAGATGTACTGCCTGGCAGTGGTCGAGGTGGTCAGACGTAAAATGTTTATCAAGCACTACA
GAGAATGGGCAGGTGCCCTCGTGAAAGATGGCAAGCGTCTGTATGAAGCCGAGAAATCTAAGCGTGAGTC
ATTCGGCAAACTGTTTCGGAAGAGCTTCCTCCGTAACCGGCTGTTCCGCGGACTCGACAGTTGGCCACCC
AGCTTTTGCACCCAGAAACCTAGGAAGTTCGACTGTGAGCTGCCAGATATCTCCCTCAAGGACCTGCAGT
TTCTCCAGTCCTTCTGCCCATCTGAGGTGCAGCCCTTTCTGAGGGTCCCTCTGCTCTGTGACTTCGAACC
TCTGCACCAGCATGTGCTGGCCCTCCACAACCTCGTCAAGGCTGCACAGAGTCTGGATGAGATGAGCCAG
ACAATCACCGACCTGCTCAGCGAACAGAAGTGA
